>Addgene plasmid #25935 | pCMV5-Flag-RapR-p38 | depositor full sequence | sequence record 12156 | Author sequence
CCCATTCGCCATTCAGGCTGCGCAACTGTTGGGAAGGGCGATCGGTGCGGGCCTCTTCGCTATTACGCCA
GCTGGCGAAAGGGGGATGTGCTGCAAGGCGATTAAGTTGGGTAACGCCAGGGTTTTCCCAGTCACGACGT
TGTAAAACGACGGCCAGTGCCAAGCTGATCTATACATTGAATCAATATTGGCAATTAGCCATATTAGTCA
TTGGTTATATAGCATAAATCAATATTGGCTATTGGCCATTGCATACGTTGTATCTATATCATAATATGTA
CATTTATATTGGCTCATGTCCAATATGACCGCCATGTTGACATTGATTATTGACTAGTTATTAATAGTAA
TCAATTACGGGGTCATTAGTTCATAGCCCATATATGGAGTTCCGCGTTACATAACTTACGGTAAATGGCC
CGCCTGGCTGACCGCCCAACGACCCCCGCCCATTGACGTCAATAATGACGTATGTTCCCATAGTAACGCC
AATAGGGACTTTCCATTGACGTCAATGGGTGGAGTATTTACGGTAAACTGCCCACTTGGCAGTACATCAA
GTGTATCATATGCCAAGTCCGCCCCCTATTGACGTCAATGACGGTAAATGGCCCGCCTGGCATTATGCCC
AGTACATGACCTTACGGGACTTTCCTACTTGGCAGTACATCTACGTATTAGTCATCGCTATTACCATGGT
GATGCGGTTTTGGCAGTACACCAATGGGCGTGGATAGCGGTTTGACTCACGGGGATTTCCAAGTCTCCAC
CCCATTGACGTCAATGGGAGTTTGTTTTGGCACCAAAATCAACGGGACTTTCCAAAATGTCGTAATAACC
CCGCCCCGTTGACGCAAATGGGCGGTAGGCGTGTACGGTGGGAGGTCTATATAAGCAGAGCTCGTTTAGT
GAACCGTCAGAATTCAGATCTGGTACCACGCGTATCGATAAGCTTCGGCAGCCAACATGGACTATAAGGA
CGATGATGACAAAATGTCGCAGGAGAGGCCCACGTTCTACCGGCAGGAGCTGAACAAGACCATCTGGGAG
GTGCCCGAACGATACCAGAACCTGTCCCCGGTGGGCTCGGGCGCCTATGGCTCGGTGTGTGCTGCTTTTG
ATACATACCTGAGCCCAGGCACCTGCGTGGTGCACTACACCGGGATGCTTGAAGATGGAAAGAAATTTGA
TTCCTCCCGGGACAGAAACAAGCCCTTTAAGTTTATGCTAGGCAAGCAGGAGGTGATCCGAGGCTGGGAA
GAAGGGGTTGCCCAGATGAGTGTGGGTCAGAGAGCCAAACTGACTATATCTCCAGATTATGCCTATGGTG
CCACTGGGCACCCAGGCATCATCCCACCACATGCCACTCTCGTCTTCGATGTGGAGCTTCTAAAACTGGA
AGGCAATCCAGCTTTGACGGGGCATCGTGTGGCAGTTAAGAAGCTGTCGAGACCGTTTCAGTCCATCATT
CACGCCAAAAGGACCTACCGAGAGTTGCGTCTGCTGAAGCACATGAAACACGAAAATGTGATTGGTCTGT
TGGATGTGTTCACACCCGCAAGGTCACTGGAGGAATTCAATGACGTGTACCTGGTGACCCATCTCATGGG
GGCGGACCTGAACAACATCGTGAAGTGCCAGAAGCTGACCGACGACCACGTTCAGTTTCTCATCTACCAG
ATCCTCCGAGGGCTGAAGTATATACATTCGGCTGACATAATTCACAGGGACCTAAAGCCCAGCAACCTAG
CTGTGAACGAAGACTGTGAGCTCAAGATTCTGGATTTTGGGCTGGCTCGGCACACTGATGATGAGATGAC
AGGCTACGTGGCTACCAGGTGGTACCGAGCCCCAGAGATCATGCTGAATTGGATGCACTATAACCAGACA
GTGGATATTTGGTCCGTGGGCTGCATCATGGCTGAGCTGTTGACCGGAAGAACGTTGTTTCCTGGTACAG
ACCATATTGATCAGTTGAAGCTCATTTTAAGACTCGTTGGAACCCCAGGGGCTGAGCTTCTGAAGAAAAT
CTCCTCAGAGTCTGCAAGAAACTACATTCAGTCTCTGGCCCAGATGCCGAAGATGAACTTCGCAAATGTA
TTTATTGGTGCCAATCCCCTGGCTGTCGACCTACTGGAGAAGATGCTCGTTTTGGACTCAGATAAGAGGA
TCACAGCAGCCCAAGCTCTTGCGCATGCCTACTTTGCTCAGTACCACGACCCTGATGATGAGCCTGTTGC
TGACCCTTATGACCAGTCCTTTGAAAGCAGGGACCTTCTCATAGATGAGTGGAAGAGCCTGACCTATGAT
GAAGTCATCAGCTTTGTGCCACCACCCCTTGACCAAGAAGAAATGGAGTCCTGAGCATGCCTGCAGGTCG
ACTCTAGAGGATCCCGGGTGGCATCCCTGTGACCCCTCCCCAGTGCCTCTCCTGGCCCTGGAAGTTGCCA
CTCCAGTGCCCACCAGCCTTGTCCTAATAAAATTAAGTTGCATCATTTTGTCTGACTAGGTGTCCTTCTA
TAATATTATGGGGTGGAGGGGGGTGGTATGGAGCAAGGGGCAAGTTGGGAAGACAACCTGTAGGGCCTGC
GGGGTCTATTGGGAACCAAGCTGGAGTGCAGTGGCACAATCTTGGCTCACTGCAATCTCCGCCTCCTGGG
TTCAAGCGATTCTCCTGCCTCAGCCTCCCGAGTTGTTGGGATTCCAGGCATGCATGACCAGGCTCAGCTA
ATTTTTGTTTTTTTGGTAGAGACGGGGTTTCACCATATTGGCCAGGCTGGTCTCCAACTCCTAATCTCAG
GTGATCTACCCACCTTGGCCTCCCAAATTGCTGGGATTACAGGCGTGAACCACTGCTCCCTTCCCTGTCC
TTCTGATTTTAAAATAACTATACCAGCAGGAGGACGTCCAGACACAGCATAGGCTACCTGCCATGGCCCA
ACCGGTGGGACATTTGAGTTGCTTGCTTGGCACTGTCCTCTCATGCGTTGGGTCCACTCAGTAGATGCCT
GTTGAATTGGGTACGCGGCCAGCTTCTGTGGAATGTGTGTCAGTTAGGGTGTGGAAAGTCCCCAGGCTCC
CCAGCAGGCAGAAGTATGCAAAGCATGCATCTCAATTAGTCAGCAACCAGGTGTGGAAAAGTCCCCAGGC
TCCCCAGCAGGCAGAAGTATGCAAAGCATGCATCTCAATTAGTCAGCAACCATAGTCCCGCCCCTAACTC
CGCCCATCCCGCCCCTAACTCCGCCCAGTTCCGCCCATTCTCCGCCCCATGGCTGACTAATTTTTTTTAT
TTATGCAGAGGCCGAGGCCGCCTCGGCCTCTGAGCTATTCCAGAAGTAGTGAGGAGGCTTTTTTGGAGGC
CTAGGCTTTTGCAAAAAGCTCCTCGAGGAACTGAAAAACCAGAAAGTTAATTCCCTATAGTGAGTCGTAT
TAAATTCGTAATCATGGTCATAGCTGTTTCCTGTGTGAAATTGTTATCCGCTCACAATTCCACACAACAT
ACGAGCCGGAAGCATAAAGTGTAAAGCCTGGGGTGCCTAATGAGTGAGCTAACTCACATTAATTGCGTTG
CGCTCACTGCCCGCTTTCCAGTCGGGAAACCTGTCGTGCCAGCTGCATTAATGAATCGGCCAACGCGCGG
GGAGAGGCGGTTTGCGTATTGGGCGCTCTTCCGCTTCCTCGCTCACTGACTCGCTGCGCTCGGTCGTTCG
GCTGCGGCGAGCGGTATCAGCTCACTCAAAGGCGGTAATACGGTTATCCACAGAATCAGGGGATAACGCA
GGAAAGAACATGTGAGCAAAAGGCCAGCAAAAGGCCAGGAACCGTAAAAGGCCGCGTTGCTGGCGTTTTT
CCATAGGCTCCGCCCCCCTGACGAGCATCACAAAAATCGACGCTCAAGTCAGAGGTGGCGAAACCCGACA
GGACTATAAAGATACCAGGCGTTTCCCCCTGGAAGCTCCCTCGTGCGCTCTCCTGTTCCGACCCTGCCGC
TTACCGGATACCTGTCCGCCTTTCTCCCTTCGGGAAGCGTGGCGCTTTCTCAATGCTCACGCTGTAGGTA
TCTCAGTTCGGTGTAGGTCGTTCGCTCCAAGCTGGGCTGTGTGCACGAACCCCCCGTTCAGCCCGACCGC
TGCGCCTTATCCGGTAACTATCGTCTTGAGTCCAACCCGGTAAGACACGACTTATCGCCACTGGCAGCAG
CCACTGGTAACAGGATTAGCAGAGCGAGGTATGTAGGCGGTGCTACAGAGTTCTTGAAGTGGTGGCCTAA
CTACGGCTACACTAGAAGGACAGTATTTGGTATCTGCGCTCTGCTGAAGCCAGTTACCTTCGGAAAAAGA
GTTGGTAGCTCTTGATCCGGCAAACAAACCACCGCTGGTAGCGGTGGTTTTTTTGTTTGCAAGCAGCAGA
TTACGCGCAGAAAAAAAGGATCTCAAGAAGATCCTTTGATCTTTTCTACGGGGTCTGACGCTCAGTGGAA
CGAAAACTCACGTTAAGGGATTTTGGTCATGAGATTATCAAAAAGGATCTTCACCTAGATCCTTTTAAAT
TAAAAATGAAGTTTTAAATCAATCTAAAGTATATATGAGTAAACTTGGTCTGACAGTTACCAATGCTTAA
TCAGTGAGGCACCTATCTCAGCGATCTGTCTATTTCGTTCATCCATAGTTGCCTGACTCCCCGTCGTGTA
GATAACTACGATACGGGAGGGCTTACCATCTGGCCCCAGTGCTGCAATGATACCGCGAGACCCACGCTCA
CCGGCTCCAGATTTATCAGCAATAAACCAGCCAGCCGGAAGGGCCGAGCGCAGAAGTGGTCCTGCAACTT
TATCCGCCTCCATCCAGTCTATTAATTGTTGCCGGGAAGCTAGAGTAAGTAGTTCGCCAGTTAATAGTTT
GCGCAACGTTGTTGCCATTGCTACAGGCATCGTGGTGTCACGCTCGTCGTTTGGTATGGCTTCATTCAGC
TCCGGTTCCCAACGATCAAGGCGAGTTACATGATCCCCCATGTTGTGCAAAAAAGCGGTTAGCTCCTTCG
GTCCTCCGATCGTTGTCAGAAGTAAGTTGGCCGCAGTGTTATCACTCATGGTTATGGCAGCACTGCATAA
TTCTCTTACTGTCATGCCATCCGTAAGATGCTTTTCTGTGACTGGTGAGTACTCAACCAAGTCATTCTGA
GAATAGTGTATGCGGCGACCGAGTTGCTCTTGCCCGGCGTCAATACGGGATAATACCGCGCCACATAGCA
GAACTTTAAAAGTGCTCATCATTGGAAAACGTTCTTCGGGGCGAAAACTCTCAAGGATCTTACCGCTGTT
GAGATCCAGTTCGATGTAACCCACTCGTGCACCCAACTGATCTTCAGCATCTTTTACTTTCACCAGCGTT
TCTGGGTGAGCAAAAACAGGAAGGCAAAATGCCGCAAAAAAGGGAATAAGGGCGACACGGAAATGTTGAA
TACTCATACTCTTCCTTTTTCAATATTATTGAAGCATTTATCAGGGTTATTGTCTCATGAGCGGATACAT
ATTTGAATGTATTTAGAAAAATAAACAAATAGGGGTTCCGCGCACATTTCCCCGAAAAGTGCCACCTG
[124 nt withheld, positions 5599-5722]
C
[32 nt withheld, positions 5724-5755]
CA
[57 nt withheld, positions 5758-5814]
A
[49 nt withheld, positions 5816-5864]
CCTTTGACGTTGGAGTCCACGTTCTTT
[37 nt withheld, positions 5892-5928]
ACCCTATCTCGGTCTATTCTTTTGATTTATAAGGGATTTTGCCGATTTCGGCCTATTGGTTAAAAAATGA
GCTGATTTAACAAAAATTTAACGCGAATTTTAACAAAATATTAACAAAATATTAACGTTTACAATTTC
Features (pLannotate 1.2.2; 18 found; start..end, strand, type, name):
      5..159     -  CDS            lacZα (fragment): LacZα fragment of β-galactosidase; lacZ fragment
    319..698     +  enhancer       CMV enhancer: human cytomegalovirus immediate early enhancer
    700..899     +  promoter       CMV promoter: human cytomegalovirus (CMV) immediate early promoter
    969..992     +  CDS            3xFLAG (fragment): three tandem FLAG® epitope tags
    994..2361    +  CDS            Mapk14: MK14_MOUSE - Also known as Crk1, Csbp1, Csbp2. Experimental evidence at protein level: Swiss-Prot protein existence level 1. Serine/threonine kinase which acts as an essential component of the MAP kinase signal transduction pathway. MAPK14 is one of the four p38 MAPKs which play an important role in the cascades of cellular responses evoked by extracellular stimuli such as proinflammatory cytokines or physical stress leading to direct activation of transcription factors. Accordingly, p38 MAPKs phosphorylate a broad range of proteins and it has been estimated that they may have approximately 20
   2365..2395    -  misc_feature   MCS (fragment): pUC18/19 multiple cloning site
   2396..2872    +  polyA_signal   hGH poly(A) signal: human growth hormone polyadenylation signal
   3058..3129    +  promoter       SV40 promoter (fragment): SV40 enhancer and early promoter
   3157..3367    +  promoter       SV40 promoter: SV40 early promoter
   3414..3432    -  promoter       T7 promoter: promoter for bacteriophage T7 RNA polymerase
   3471..3487    -  protein_bind   lac operator: The lac repressor binds to the lac operator to inhibit transcription in E. coli. This inhibition can be relieved by adding lactose or isopropyl-β-D-thiogalactopyranoside (IPTG). lac repressor encoded by lacI
   3495..3525    -  promoter       lac promoter: promoter for the E. coli lac operon
   3540..3561    -  protein_bind   CAP binding site: CAP binding activates transcription in the presence of cAMP. E. coli catabolite activator protein
   3574..3666    -  CDS            lacI (fragment): lac repressor; lacI; The lac repressor binds to the lac operator to inhibit transcription in E. coli. This inhibition can be relieved by adding lactose or isopropyl-β-D-thiogalactopyranoside (IPTG).
   3848..4436    -  rep_origin     ori: high-copy-number ColE1/pMB1/pBR322/pUC origin of replication
   4607..5467    -  CDS            AmpR: β-lactamase; bla; confers resistance to ampicillin, carbenicillin, and related antibiotics
   5468..5572    -  promoter       AmpR promoter: bla
   5599..6043    +  rep_origin     f1 ori (sequence partly withheld): f1 bacteriophage origin of replication; arrow indicates direction of (+) strand synthesis
