[The description below was written by a language model from this plasmid's Addgene catalogue record and pLannotate feature annotations shown in this document.]
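Description:
pCMV5-Flag-RapR-p38 is a mammalian expression plasmid built on the pCMV5 backbone, about 6.1 kb in the depositor's full sequence. It is propagated in E. coli as a high-copy plasmid through a ColE1/pUC-type origin and selected with ampicillin via the β-lactamase gene. An f1 origin is also present, along with remnants of lac-derived cloning vector sequence (lacZα and lacI fragments, lac promoter and operator, a T7 promoter). No mammalian selection marker is annotated, so the plasmid appears suited to transient transfection. An SV40 early promoter/enhancer region lies downstream of the expression cassette.

The payload is a roughly 1.4 kb insert cloned between HindIII and BamHI. It is driven by the human cytomegalovirus immediate early enhancer and promoter and terminated by the human growth hormone polyadenylation signal. The open reading frame begins with an N-terminal Flag epitope (annotated as a fragment of 3xFLAG, consistent with a single tag) for detection or immunoprecipitation, followed by a coding sequence matching mouse Mapk14, the p38α MAP kinase. The listing of both mouse and human as source species indicates an additional human-derived component in the insert. The "RapR" name and the associated publication on engineered allosteric activation of kinases in living cells suggest that this component is a regulatory domain placed within p38. The feature table does not annotate such a domain separately, and the record does not describe its identity or position.

The construct is intended for expressing a controllable form of p38 in cultured mammalian cells to study the consequences of selectively activating this kinase. The depositor notes that the repository's quality-control sequence does not exactly match the author-supplied sequence on which the feature table is based, and that there is no PstI site at the end of the insert.
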