Addgene plasmid #25935: pCMV5-Flag-RapR-p38
Depositing lab: Klaus Hahn. Depositing organization: University of North Carolina at Chapel Hill. Publication: Engineered allosteric activation of kinases in living cells. Karginov AV, Ding F, Kota P, Dokholyan NV, Hahn KM. Nat Biotechnol. 2010 Jul;28(7):743-7. doi: 10.1038/nbt.1639. Epub 2010 Jun 27. PubMed 20581846.
Backbone
  Vector backbone: pCMV5
  Backbone size w/o insert (bp): 4600
  Vector type: Mammalian Expression
Growth in bacteria
  Bacterial resistance: Ampicillin, 100 μg/mL
  Growth temperature: 37°C
  Growth strain: DH5alpha
  Copy number: High Copy
Gene/Insert
  Gene/Insert name: RapR-p38
  Species: H. sapiens (human), M. musculus (mouse)
  Insert size (bp): 1400
  Entrez Gene: Mapk14 (a.k.a. CSBP2, Crk1, Csbp1, Mxi2, PRKM14, PRKM15, p38, p38-alpha, p38MAPK, p38a, p38alpha)
  Tag / fusion protein: Flag (N terminal on insert)
  Cloning method: Restriction Enzyme; 5′ cloning site HindIII (not destroyed); 3′ cloning site BamHI (not destroyed)
  Sequencing primers: 5′ CMV-Fw
Terms and licenses: Academic/Nonprofit Terms; Industry Terms: Not Available to Industry
Depositor comments: Note that the Addgene quality control sequence does not match the author-supplied sequence exactly. There is NO PstI site at the end of the insert.
How to cite: pCMV5-Flag-RapR-p38 was a gift from Klaus Hahn (Addgene plasmid # 25935 ; http://n2t.net/addgene:25935 ; RRID:Addgene_25935)
