>Addgene plasmid #25935 | pCMV5-Flag-RapR-p38 | addgene partial sequence | sequence record 31642 | 25935 with hGH-pA-R
TTGCCCTTGCTCCATACCACCCCCCTCCACCCCATAATATTATAGAAGGACACCTAGTCAGACAAAATGA
TGCAACTTAATTTTATTAGGACAAGGCTGGTGGGCACTGGAGTGGCAACTTCCAGGGCCAGGAGAGGCAC
TGGGGAGGGGTCACAGGGATGCCACCCGGGATCCTCTAGACCAGGTGCTCAGGACTCCATTTCTTCTTGG
TCAAGGGGTGGTGGCACAAAGCTGATGACTTCATCATAGGTCAGGCTCTTCCACTCATCTATGAGAAGGT
CCCTGCTTTCAAAGGACTGGTCATAAGGGTCAGCAACAGGCTCATCATCAGGGTCGTGGTACTGAGCAAA
GTAGGCATGCGCAAGAGCTTGGGCTGCTGTGATCCTCTTATCTGAGTCCAAAACGAGCATCTTCTCCAGT
AGGTCGACAGCCAGGGGATTGGCACCAATAAATACATTTGCGAAGTTCATCTTCGGCATCTGGGCCAGAG
ACTGAATGTAGTTTCTTGCAGACTCTGAGGAGATTTTCTTCAGAAGCTCAGCCCCTGGGGTTCCAACGAG
TCTTAAAATGAGCTTCAACTGATCAATATGGTCTGTACCAGGAAACAACGTTCTTCCGGTCAACAGCTCA
GCCATGATGCAGCCCACGGACCAAATATCCACTGTCTGGTTATAGTGCATCCAATTCAGCATGATCTCTG
GGGCTCGGTACCACCTGGTAGCCACGTAGCCTGTCATCTCATCATCAGTGTGCCGAGCCAGCCCAAAATC
CAGAATCTTGAGCTCACAGTCTTCGTTCACAGCTAGGTTGCTGGGCTTTAGGTCCCTGTGAATTATGTCA
GCCGAATGTATATACTTCAGCCCTCGGAGGATCTG
