>Addgene plasmid #25935 | pCMV5-Flag-RapR-p38 | addgene partial sequence | sequence record 31643 | 25935 with CMV-F
AGCTCGTTTAGTGACCGTCAGAATTCAGATCTGGTACCACGCGTATCGATAAGCTTCGGCAGCCAACATG
GACTATAAGGACGATGATGACAAAATGTCGCAGGAGAGGCCCACGTTCTACCGGCAGGAGCTGAACAAGA
CCATCTGGGAGGTGCCCGAACGATACCAGAACCTGTCCCCGGTGGGCTCGGGCGCCTATGGCTCGGTGTG
TGCTGCTTTTGATACATACCTGAGCCCAGGCACCTGCGTGGTGCACTACACCGGGATGCTTGAAGATGGA
AAGAAATTTGATTCCTCCCGGGACAGAAACAAGCCCTTTAAGTTTATGCTAGGCAAGCAGGAGGTGATCC
GAGGCTGGGAAGAAGGGGTTGCCCAGATGAGTGTGGGTCAGAGAGCCAAACTGACTATATCTCCAGATTA
TGCCTATGGTGCCACTGGGCACCCAGGCATCATCCCACCACATGCCACTCTCGTCTTCGATGTGGAGCTT
CTAAAACTGGAAGGCAATCCAGCTTTGACGGGGCATCGTGTGGCAGTTAAGAAGCTGTCGAGACCGTTTC
AGTCCATCATTCACGCCAAAAGGACCTACCGAGAGTTGCGTCTGCTGAAGCACATGAAACACGAAAATGT
GATTGGTCTGTTGGATGTGTTCACACCCGCAAGGTCACTGGAGGAATTCAATGACGTGTACCTGGTGACC
CATCTCATGGGGGCGGACCTGAACAACATCGTGAAGTGCCAGAAGCTGACCGACGACCACGTTCAGTTTC
TCATCTACCAGATCCTCCGAGGGCTGAAGTATATACATTCGGCTGACATAATTCACAGGGACCTAAAGCC
CAGCAACCTAGCTGTGAACGAA
